>Addgene plasmid #184149 | pLY232 | addgene full sequence | sequence record 377034 | Addgene NGS Result
AGCGGATAACAATTTCACACAGGAGGCCGCCTAGGCCGCGGCCGCGCGAATTCGCGGCCGCTTCTAGAGC
CTAGTTGTCTTCATGCATGAAGACAAAATTAATACTAGAGGGACCAAAACGAAAAAAGACGCTCGAAAGC
GTCTCTTTTCTGGAATTTGGTACCGAGCTCTAGTATTATGACAACTTGACGGCTACATCATTCACTTTTT
CTTCACAACCGGCACGGAACTCGCTCGGGCTGGCCCCGGTGCATTTTTTAAATACCCGCGAGAAATAGAG
TTGATCGTCAAAACCAACATTGCGACCGACGGTGGCGATAGGCATCCGGGTGGTGCTCAAAAGCAGCTTC
GCCTGGCTGATACGTTGGTCCTCGCGCCAGCTTAAGACGCTAATCCCTAACTGCTGGCGGAAAAGATGTG
ACAGACGCGACGGCGACAAGCAAACATGCTGTGCGACGCTGGCGATATCAAAATTGCTGTCTGCCAGGTG
ATCGCTGATGTACTGACAAGCCTCGCGTACCCGATTATCCATCGGTGGATGGAGCGACTCGTTAATCGCT
TCCATGCGCCGCAGTAACAATTGCTCAAGCAGATTTATCGCCAGCAGCTCCGAATAGCGCCCTTCCCCTT
GCCCGGCGTTAATGATTTGCCCAAACAGGTCGCTGAAATGCGGCTGGTGCGCTTCATCCGGGCGAAAGAA
CCCCGTATTGGCAAATATTGACGGCCAGTTAAGCCATTCATGCCAGTAGGCGCGCGGACGAAAGTAAACC
CACTGGTGATACCATTCGCGAGCCTCCGGATGACGACCGTAGTGATGAATCTCTCCTGGCGGGAACAGCA
AAATATCACCCGGTCGGCAAACAAATTCTCGTCCCTGATTTTTCACCACCCCCTGACCGCGAATGGTGAG
ATTGAGAATATAACCTTTCATTCCCAGCGGTCGGTCGATAAAAAAATCGAGATAACCGTTGGCCTCAATC
GGCGTTAAACCCGCCACCAGATGGGCATTAAACGAGTATCCCGGCAGCAGGGGATCATTTTGCGCTTCAG
CCATACTTTTCATACTCCCGCCATTCAGAGAAGAAACCAATTGTCCATATTGCATCAGACATTGCCGTCA
CTGCGTCTTTTACTGGCTCTTCTCGCTAACCAAACCGGTAACCCCGCTTATTAAAAGCATTCTGTAACAA
AGCGGGACCAAAGCCATGACAAAAACGCGTAACAAAAGTGTCTATAATCACGGCAGAAAAGTCCACATTG
ATTATTTGCACGGCGTCACACTTTGCTATGCCATAGCATTTTTATCCATAAGATTAGCGGATCCTACCTG
ACGCTTTTTATCGCAACTCTCTACTGTTTCTCCATACTAGGCATAGCAAGTTAAAATAAGGCTAGTCCGT
TATCAACTTGAAAAAGTGGCACCGAGTCGGTGCGGGCCCTGAAGAAGGGCCCAAGGCTAGGGCCCTGAAG
AAGGGCCCGCAGGGCCCTGAAGAAGGGCCCTTTTTTTTACTAGAGCTCGGTACCAAATTCCAGAAAAGAG
GCCTCCCGAAAGGGGGGCCTTTTTTCGTTTTGGTCCTACTAGTCTTGGACTCCTGTTGATAGATCCAGTA
ATGACCTCAGAACTCCATCTGGATTTGTTCAGAACGCTCGGTTGCCGCCGGGCGTTTTTTATTGGTGAGA
ATCCAGGGGTCCCCAATAATTACGATTTAAATTTGTGTCTCAAAATCTCTGATGTTACATTGCACAAGAT
AAAAATATATCATCATGAACAATAAAACTGTCTGCTTACATAAACAGTAATACAAGGGGTGTTATGAGCC
ATATTCAGCGTGAAACGAGCTGTAGCCGTCCGCGTCTGAACAGCAACATGGATGCGGATCTGTATGGCTA
TAAATGGGCGCGTGATAACGTGGGTCAGAGCGGCGCGACCATTTATCGTCTGTATGGCAAACCGGATGCG
CCGGAACTGTTTCTGAAACATGGCAAAGGCAGCGTGGCGAACGATGTGACCGATGAAATGGTGCGTCTGA
ACTGGCTGACCGAATTTATGCCGCTGCCGACCATTAAACATTTTATTCGCACCCCGGATGATGCGTGGCT
GCTGACCACCGCGATTCCGGGCAAAACCGCGTTTCAGGTGCTGGAAGAATATCCGGATAGCGGCGAAAAC
ATTGTGGATGCGCTGGCCGTGTTTCTGCGTCGTCTGCATAGCATTCCGGTGTGCAACTGCCCGTTTAACA
GCGATCGTGTGTTTCGTCTGGCCCAGGCGCAGAGCCGTATGAACAACGGCCTGGTGGATGCGAGCGATTT
TGATGATGAACGTAACGGCTGGCCGGTGGAACAGGTGTGGAAAGAAATGCATAAACTGCTGCCGTTTAGC
CCGGATAGCGTGGTGACCCACGGCGATTTTAGCCTGGATAACCTGATTTTCGATGAAGGCAAACTGATTG
GCTGCATTGATGTGGGCCGTGTGGGCATTGCGGATCGTTATCAGGATCTGGCCATTCTGTGGAACTGCCT
GGGCGAATTTAGCCCGAGCCTGCAAAAACGTCTGTTTCAGAAATATGGCATTGATAATCCGGATATGAAC
AAACTGCAATTTCATCTGATGCTGGATGAATTTTTCTAATAATTAATTGGACCGCGGTCCGCGCGTTGTC
CTTTTCCGCTGCATAACCCTGCTTCGGGGTCATTATAGCGATTTTTTCGGTATATCCATCCTTTTTCGCA
CGATATACAGGATTTTGCCAAAGGGTTCGTGTAGACTTTCCTTGGTGTATCCAACGGCGTCAGCCGGGCA
GGATAGGTGAAGTAGGCCCACCCGCGAGCGGGTGTTCCTTCTTCACTGTCCCTTATTCGCACCTGGCGGT
GCTCAACGGGAATCCTGCTCTGCGAGGCTGGCCGTAGGCCGGCCGCGATGCAGGTGGCTGCTGAACCCCC
AGCCGGAACTGACCCCACAAGGCCCTAGCGTTTGCAATGCACCAGGTCATCATTGACCCAGGCGTGTTCC
ACCAGGCCGCTGCCTCGCAACTCTTCGCAGGCTTCGCCGACCTGCTCGCGCCACTTCTTCACGCGGGTGG
AATCCGATCCGCACATGAGGCGGAAGGTTTCCAGCTTGAGCGGGTACGGCTCCCGGTGCGAGCTGAAATA
GTCGAACATCCGTCGGGCCGTCGGCGACAGCTTGCGGTACTTCTCCCATATGAATTTCGTGTAGTGGTCG
CCAGCAAACAGCACGACGATTTCCTCGTCGATCAGGACCTGGCAACGGGACGTTTTCTTGCCACGGTCCA
GGACGCGGAAGCGGTGCAGCAGCGACACCGATTCCAGGTGCCCAACGCGGTCGGACGTGAAGCCCATCGC
CGTCGCCTGTAGGCGCGACAGGCATTCCTCGGCCTTCGTGTAATACCGGCCATTGATCGACCAGCCCAGG
TCCTGGCAAAGCTCGTAGAACGTGAAGGTGATCGGCTCGCCGATAGGGGTGCGCTTCGCGTACTCCAACA
CCTGCTGCCACACCAGTTCGTCATCGTCGGCCCGCAGCTCGACGCCGGTGTAGGTGATCTTCACGTCCTT
GTTGACGTGGAAAATGACCTTGTTTTGCAGCGCCTCGCGCGGGATTTTCTTGTTGCGCGTGGTGAACAGG
GCAGAGCGGGCCGTGTCGTTTGGCATCGCTCGCATCGTGTCCGGCCACGGCGCAATATCGAACAAGGAAA
GCTGCATTTCCTTGATCTGCTGCTTCGTGTGTTTCAGCAACGCGGCCTGCTTGGCTTCGCTGACCTGTTT
TGCCAGGTCCTCGCCGGCGGTTTTTCGCTTCTTGGTCGTCATAGTTCCTCGCGTGTCGATGGTCATCGAC
TTCGCCAAACCTGCCGCCTCCTGTTCGAGACGACGCGAACGCTCCACGGCGGCCGATGGCGCGGGCAGGG
CAGGGGGAGCCAGTTGCACGCTGTCGCGCTCGATCTTGGCCGTAGCTTGCTGGACTATCGAGCCGACGGA
CTGGAAGGTTTCGCGGGGCGCACGCATGACGGTGCGGCTTGCGATGGTTTCGGCATCCTCGGCGGAAAAC
CCCGCGTCGATCAGTTCTTGCCTGTATGCCTTCCGGTCAAACGTCCGATTCATTCACCCTCCTTGCGGGA
TTGCCCCGGAATTAATTCCCCGGATCGATCCGTCGATCTTGATCCCCTGCGCCATCAGATCCTTGGCGGC
AAGAAAGCCATCCAGTTTACTTTGCAGGGCTTCCCAACCTTACCAGAGGGCGCCCCAGCTGGCAATTCCG
GTTCGCTTGCTGTCCATAAAACCGCCCAGTCTAGCTATCGCCATGTAAGCCCACTGCAAGCTACCTGCTT
TCTCTTTGCGCTTGCGTTTTCCCTTGTCCAGATAGCCCAGTAGCTGACATTCATCCGGGGTCAGCACCGT
TTCTGCGGACTGGCTTTCTACGTGGCTGCCATTTTTGGGGTGAGGCCGTTCGCGGCCGAGGGGCGCAGCC
CCTGGGGGGATGGGAGGCCCGCGTTAGCGGGCCGGGAGGGTTCGAGAAGGGGGGGCACCCCCCTTCGGCG
TGCGCGGTCACGCGCACAGGGCGCAGCCCTGGTTAAAAACAAGGTTTATAAATATTGGTTTAAAAGCAGG
TTAAAAGACAGGTTAGCGGTGGCCGAAAAACGGGCGGAAACCCTTGCAAATGCTGGATTTTCTGCCTGTG
GACAGCCCCTCAAATGTCAATAGGTGCGCCCCTCATCTGTCAGCACTCTGCCCCTCAAGTGTCAAGGATC
GCGCCCCTCATCTGTCAGTAGTCGCGCCCCTCAAGTGTCAATACCGCAGGGCACTTATCCCCAGGCTTGT
CCACATCATCTGTGGGAAACTCGCGTAAAATCAGGCGTTTTCGCCGATTTGCGAGGCTGGCCAGCTCCAC
GTCGCCGGCCGAAATCGAGCCTGCCCCTCATCTGTCAACGCCGCGCCGGGTGAGTCGGCCCCTCAAGTGT
CAACGTCCGCCCCTCATCTGTCAGTGAGGGCCAAGTTTTCCGCGAGGTATCCACAACGCCGGCGGCCCTA
CATGGCTCTGCTGTAGTGAGTGGGTTGCGCTCCGGCAGCGGTCCTGATCCCCCGCAGAAAAAAAGGATCT
CAAGAAGATCCTTTGATCTTTTCTACGGCGCGCCCAGCTGTCTAGGGCGGCGGATTTGTCCTACTCAGGA
GAGCGTTCACCGACAAACAACAGATAAAACGAAAGGCCCAGTCTTTCGACTGAGCCTTTCGTTTTATTTG
ATGCCTTTAATTAA
Features (pLannotate 1.2.2; 15 found; start..end, strand, type, name):
     48..69      +  misc_feature   BioBrick prefix: BioBrick prefix for parts that do not start with "ATG"
    176..1054    -  CDS            araC: L-arabinose regulatory protein; araC
   1081..1365    +  promoter       araBAD promoter: araBAD; promoter of the L-arabinose operon of E. coli; the araC regulatory gene is transcribed in the opposite direction (Guzman et al., 1995)
   1371..1433    +  misc_RNA       tracrRNA (fragment): trans-activating CRISPR RNA for the Streptococcus pyogenes CRISPR/Cas9 system
   1434..1452    +  protein_bind   boxB: λ N peptide binding site consisting of an RNA hairpin within the N-utliization (nut) site of the λ bacteriophage transcript (Tan and Frankel, 1995) λN peptide
   1460..1478    +  protein_bind   boxB: λ N peptide binding site consisting of an RNA hairpin within the N-utliization (nut) site of the λ bacteriophage transcript (Tan and Frankel, 1995) λN peptide
   1482..1500    +  protein_bind   boxB: λ N peptide binding site consisting of an RNA hairpin within the N-utliization (nut) site of the λ bacteriophage transcript (Tan and Frankel, 1995) λN peptide
   1588..1682    +  terminator     lambda t0 terminator: transcription terminator from phage lambda
   1814..2626    +  CDS            aphA1: KKA1_ECOLX - Also known as nptI. Protein inferred from homology: Swiss-Prot protein existence level 3. Resistance to kanamycin and structurally-related aminoglycosides, including amikacin. From Escherichia coli.
   2796..2904    +  oriT           oriT: incP origin of transfer
   2965..4113    -  CDS            trfA: trans-acting replication protein that binds to and activates oriV
   4165..4446    -  CDS            tnpA (fragment): TN5P_ECOLX - Also known as tnp. Experimental evidence at protein level: Swiss-Prot protein existence level 1. Mediates transposition of transposon Tn5 by a 'cut and paste' mechanism. First, the monomeric transposase binds the 19 bp inverted DNA repeats flanking the transposon. Then, dimerization of the DNA- bound transposase creates a synaptic DNA complex. After nicking of the first DNA strand, excision of the transposon proceeds through a series of intermediates. The transposase then mediates the insertion of the transposon at a new site by strand transfer. The activity of the wild- type tran
   4506..5037    -  rep_origin     oriV: incP origin of replication
   5093..5128    -  rep_origin     CloDF13 ori (fragment): Plasmids containing the CloDF13 (CDF) origin of replication can be propagated in E. coli cells that contain additional plasmids with compatible origins.
   5164..5250    -  terminator     rrnB T1 terminator: Escherichia coli rrnB; transcription terminator T1 from the E. coli rrnB gene
