[The description below was written by a language model from this plasmid's Addgene catalogue record and pLannotate feature annotations shown in this document.]
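Description:
pLY232 is a low-copy bacterial expression plasmid built on the pSEVA221 backbone from the Standard European Vector Architecture collection, intended for synthetic biology work in E. coli. It replicates through the broad-host-range incP (RK2-type) system, in which oriV is activated by the plasmid-encoded TrfA protein. It also carries an incP oriT, so it can be mobilised by conjugation when transfer functions are supplied in trans. Selection is by kanamycin through the aphA1 (nptI) aminoglycoside phosphotransferase gene. The lambda t0 and rrnB T1 terminators flank the cargo region and insulate it from the rest of the backbone. The short annotated tnpA and CloDF13 ori fragments are most likely residual or coincidental matches in the backbone rather than functional elements.

The insert, s-tracrRNA-WT, was cloned between EcoRI and SpeI and sits just after a BioBrick prefix. It consists of an arabinose-inducible module, with araC transcribed divergently from the araBAD promoter. This promoter drives a shortened form of the Streptococcus pyogenes Cas9 tracrRNA that retains the wild-type anti-repeat region. The annotation places three boxB-like hairpin matches directly downstream of the tracrRNA fragment, ahead of the lambda t0 terminator. The record does not explain their role, and they may simply reflect terminator-like or structural hairpins.

Adding L-arabinose therefore gives tunable production of the tracrRNA, which pairs with crRNA repeats to form Cas9 guide complexes. According to the deposit information, the plasmid is the wild-type anti-repeat tracrRNA generator in a study of reprogrammed tracrRNAs, which are used to turn other RNAs into crRNAs and to build sequence-specific RNA biosensors. Cas9 and the crRNA or target components are not encoded on this plasmid and would have to be supplied from other sources.
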