Addgene plasmid #184149: pLY232
Purpose: short tracrRNA generator with WT anti-repeat region
Depositing lab: Baojun Wang. Depositing organization: University of Edinburgh. Publication: Reprogrammed tracrRNAs enable repurposing of RNAs as crRNAs and sequence-specific RNA biosensors. Liu Y, Pinto F, Wan X, Yang Z, Peng S, Li M, Cooper JM, Xie Z, French CE, Wang B. Nat Commun. 2022 Apr 11;13(1):1937. doi: 10.1038/s41467-022-29604-x. PubMed 35410423.
Backbone
  Vector backbone: pSEVA221
  Backbone manufacturer: by de Lorenzo's Lab (The Standard European Vector Architecture (SEVA) platform)
  Backbone size w/o insert (bp): 3821
  Total vector size (bp): 5264
  Vector type: Bacterial Expression, Synthetic Biology
Growth in bacteria
  Bacterial resistance: Kanamycin, 50 μg/mL
  Growth temperature: 37°C
  Growth strain: DH5alpha
  Growth instructions: Culture in the Lennox’s Luria-Bertani (LB) medium (10 g/L peptone, 5 g/L yeast extract, 5 g/L NaCl)
  Copy number: Low Copy
Gene/Insert
  Gene/Insert name: s-tracrRNA-WT
  Species: Synthetic
  Insert size (bp): 1466
  Promoter: araBAD promoter
  Cloning method: Restriction Enzyme; 5′ cloning site EcoRI (not destroyed); 3′ cloning site SpeI (not destroyed)
  Sequencing primers: 5′ AGGGCGGCGGATTTGTCC; 3′ GCGGCAACCGAGCGTTC
Terms and licenses: Academic/Nonprofit Terms; Industry Terms: Not Available to Industry
How to cite: pLY232 was a gift from Baojun Wang (Addgene plasmid # 184149 ; http://n2t.net/addgene:184149 ; RRID:Addgene_184149)
